Addgene plasmid #157755: pEGFP N1 AURKA 1-110
Purpose: Expression of AURKA Nter (aa1-110):GFP in mammalian cells
Depositing lab: Marc Tramier. Depositing organization: CNRS UMR 6290, Institut de Génétique et Développement de Rennes (IGDR). Publication: Aurora kinase A localises to mitochondria to control organelle dynamics and energy production. Bertolin G, Bulteau AL, Alves-Guerra MC, Burel A, Lavault MT, Gavard O, Le Bras S, Gagne JP, Poirier GG, Le Borgne R, Prigent C, Tramier M. eLife. 2018 Aug 2;7. pii: 38111. doi: 10.7554/eLife.38111. PubMed 30070631.
Backbone
  Vector backbone: pEGFP-N1
  Backbone manufacturer: Clontech
  Backbone size w/o insert (bp): 4733
  Vector type: Mammalian Expression
  Selectable markers: Neomycin (select with G418)
Growth in bacteria
  Bacterial resistance: Kanamycin, 50 μg/mL
  Growth temperature: 37°C
  Growth strain: DH5alpha
  Copy number: High Copy
Gene/Insert
  Gene/Insert name: AURKA
  Species: H. sapiens (human)
  Insert size (bp): 330
  Mutation: The first 110 amino acids of AURKA were cloned
  Entrez Gene: AURKA (a.k.a. AIK, ARK1, AURA, BTAK, PPP1R47, STK15, STK6, STK7)
  Promoter: CMV
  Tag / fusion protein: GFP (C terminal on backbone)
  Cloning method: Restriction Enzyme; 5′ cloning site EcoRI (not destroyed); 3′ cloning site BamHI (not destroyed)
  Sequencing primers: 5′ CMV-F; 3′ CCGTCCAGCTCGACCAG
Terms and licenses: Academic/Nonprofit Terms; Industry Terms: Not Available to Industry
How to cite: pEGFP N1 AURKA 1-110 was a gift from Marc Tramier (Addgene plasmid # 157755 ; http://n2t.net/addgene:157755 ; RRID:Addgene_157755)
