[The description below was written by a language model from this plasmid's Addgene catalogue record and pLannotate feature annotations shown in this document.]
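Description:
pEGFP N1 AURKA 1-110 is a mammalian expression plasmid built on the Clontech pEGFP-N1 backbone, with a sequenced length of about 5.0 kb. It carries a 330 bp fragment of human AURKA encoding the first 110 amino acids of Aurora kinase A, the N-terminal region that lies outside the kinase domain. The fragment was inserted between the EcoRI and BamHI sites of the multiple cloning site, both of which remain intact. It sits upstream of the backbone's EGFP coding sequence, so the product is an AURKA(1-110) protein with GFP at its C terminus. Transcription is driven by the human cytomegalovirus immediate early enhancer and promoter and is terminated by the SV40 polyadenylation signal.

In bacteria the plasmid replicates from a high-copy pUC-type origin and is selected with kanamycin. The same Tn5 aminoglycoside phosphotransferase gene (NeoR/KanR) serves both hosts. A bacterial bla-type promoter drives it in E. coli, while the adjacent SV40 enhancer/early promoter and the HSV TK polyadenylation signal allow G418 selection of stably transfected mammalian cells. An f1 origin is also present, which permits single-stranded DNA production. The short annotated fragments of SV40 large T antigen, ble and bGH poly(A) appear to be residual backbone sequence or annotation matches rather than functional elements.

The stated purpose is expression of the GFP-tagged AURKA N-terminus in mammalian cells. It was deposited with a study reporting that Aurora kinase A localises to mitochondria, which suggests use in imaging the localisation of this truncated protein, although the record does not describe specific experiments.
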