Features (pLannotate 1.2.2; 16 found; start..end, strand, type, name):
      1..304     +  enhancer       CMV enhancer: human cytomegalovirus immediate early enhancer
    305..508     +  promoter       CMV promoter: human cytomegalovirus (CMV) immediate early promoter
    531..574     +  misc_feature   MCS (fragment): multiple cloning site
    575..904     +  CDS            AURKA (fragment): AURKA_HUMAN - Also known as AIK, AIRK1, ARK1, AURA, AYK1, BTAK, IAK1, STK15, STK6. Experimental evidence at protein level: Swiss-Prot protein existence level 1. Mitotic serine/threonine kinase that contributes to the regulation of cell cycle progression (PubMed:26246606, PubMed:12390251, PubMed:18615013, PubMed:11039908, PubMed:17125279, PubMed:17360485). Associates with the centrosome and the spindle microtubules during mitosis and plays a critical role in various mitotic events including the establishment of mitotic spindle, centrosome duplication, centrosome separation as well as maturation
    926..1645    +  CDS            EGFP: the original enhanced GFP (Yang et al., 1996) mammalian codon-optimized
   1662..1745    +  CDS            large T antigen (fragment): large T antigen from SV40 (simian virus 40)
   1768..1889    +  polyA_signal   SV40 poly(A) signal: SV40 polyadenylation signal
   1923..2351    -  rep_origin     f1 ori (sequence partly withheld): f1 bacteriophage origin of replication; arrow indicates direction of (+) strand synthesis
   2378..2482    +  promoter       AmpR promoter: bla
   2484..2841    +  promoter       SV40 promoter: SV40 enhancer and early promoter
   2876..3670    +  CDS            NeoR/KanR: aminoglycoside phosphotransferase from Tn5; aph(3')-II (or nptII); confers resistance to neomycin, kanamycin, and G418 (Geneticin®)
   3691..3843    +  CDS            ble (fragment): BLE_KLEPN - Experimental evidence at protein level: Swiss-Prot protein existence level 1. Binding protein with a strong affinity to the bleomycin family of antibiotics. Binds to CL990; an antimitotic-antibiotic compound. From Klebsiella pneumoniae.
   3902..3949    +  polyA_signal   HSV TK poly(A) signal: herpes simplex virus thymidine kinase polyadenylation signal (Cole and Stacy, 1985)
   4040..4056    -  polyA_signal   bGH poly(A) signal (fragment): bovine growth hormone polyadenylation signal
   4278..4866    +  rep_origin     ori: high-copy-number ColE1/pMB1/pBR322/pUC origin of replication
   4981..5040    +  enhancer       CMV enhancer (fragment): human cytomegalovirus immediate early enhancer
>Addgene plasmid #157755 | pEGFP N1 AURKA 1-110 | addgene full sequence | sequence record 310832 | Addgene NGS Result
CGTTACATAACTTACGGTAAATGGCCCGCCTGGCTGACCGCCCAACGACCCCCGCCCATTGACGTCAATA
ATGACGTATGTTCCCATAGTAACGCCAATAGGGACTTTCCATTGACGTCAATGGGTGGAGTATTTACGGT
AAACTGCCCACTTGGCAGTACATCAAGTGTATCATATGCCAAGTACGCCCCCTATTGACGTCAATGACGG
TAAATGGCCCGCCTGGCATTATGCCCAGTACATGACCTTATGGGACTTTCCTACTTGGCAGTACATCTAC
GTATTAGTCATCGCTATTACCATGGTGATGCGGTTTTGGCAGTACATCAATGGGCGTGGATAGCGGTTTG
ACTCACGGGGATTTCCAAGTCTCCACCCCATTGACGTCAATGGGAGTTTGTTTTGGCACCAAAATCAACG
GGACTTTCCAAAATGTCGTAACAACTCCGCCCCATTGACGCAAATGGGCGGTAGGCGTGTACGGTGGGAG
GTCTATATAAGCAGAGCTGGTTTAGTGAACCGTCAGATCCGCTAGCGCTACCGGACTCAGATCTCGAGCT
CAAGCTTCGAATTCATGGACCGATCTAAAGAAAACTGCATTTCAGGACCTGTTAAGGCTACAGCTCCAGT
TGGAGGTCCAAAACGTGTTCTCGTGACTCAGCAATTTCCTTGTCAGAATCCATTACCTGTAAATAGTGGC
CAGGCTCAGCGGGTCTTGTGTCCTTCAAATTCTTCCCAGCGCGTTCCTTTGCAAGCACAAAAGCTTGTCT
CCAGTCACAAGCCGGTTCAGAATCAGAAGCAGAAGCAATTGCAGGCAACCAGTGTACCTCATCCTGTCTC
CAGGCCACTGAATAACACCCAAAAGAGCAAGCAGCCCCTGCCATCGGCACCTGAAAATAATCCTGGGGAT
CCACCGGTCGCCACCATGGTGAGCAAGGGCGAGGAGCTGTTCACCGGGGTGGTGCCCATCCTGGTCGAGC
TGGACGGCGACGTAAACGGCCACAAGTTCAGCGTGTCCGGCGAGGGCGAGGGCGATGCCACCTACGGCAA
GCTGACCCTGAAGTTCATCTGCACCACCGGCAAGCTGCCCGTGCCCTGGCCCACCCTCGTGACCACCCTG
ACCTACGGCGTGCAGTGCTTCAGCCGCTACCCCGACCACATGAAGCAGCACGACTTCTTCAAGTCCGCCA
TGCCCGAAGGCTACGTCCAGGAGCGCACCATCTTCTTCAAGGACGACGGCAACTACAAGACCCGCGCCGA
GGTGAAGTTCGAGGGCGACACCCTGGTGAACCGCATCGAGCTGAAGGGCATCGACTTCAAGGAGGACGGC
AACATCCTGGGGCACAAGCTGGAGTACAACTACAACAGCCACAACGTCTATATCATGGCCGACAAGCAGA
AGAACGGCATCAAGGTGAACTTCAAGATCCGCCACAACATCGAGGACGGCAGCGTGCAGCTCGCCGACCA
CTACCAGCAGAACACCCCCATCGGCGACGGCCCCGTGCTGCTGCCCGACAACCACTACCTGAGCACCCAG
TCCGCCCTGAGCAAAGACCCCAACGAGAAGCGCGATCACATGGTCCTGCTGGAGTTCGTGACCGCCGCCG
GGATCACTCTCGGCATGGACGAGCTGTACAAGTAAAGCGGCCGCGACTCTAGATCATAATCAGCCATACC
ACATTTGTAGAGGTTTTACTTGCTTTAAAAAACCTCCCACACCTCCCCCTGAACCTGAAACATAAAATGA
ATGCAATTGTTGTTGTTAACTTGTTTATTGCAGCTTATAATGGTTACAAATAAAGCAATAGCATCACAAA
TTTCACAAATAAAGCATTTTTTTCACTGCATTCTAGTTGTGGTTTGTCCAAACTCATCAATGTATCTTAA
GGCGTAAATTGTAAGCGTTAATATTTTGTTAAAATTCGCGTTAAATTTTTGTTAAATCAGCTCATTTTTT
AACCAATAGGCCGAAATCGGCAAAATCCCTTATAAATCAAAAGAATAGACCGAGATAGGGT
[37 nt withheld, positions 2022-2058]
AAAGAACGTGGACTCCAACGTCAAAGG
[49 nt withheld, positions 2086-2134]
T
[91 nt withheld, positions 2136-2226]
G
[124 nt withheld, positions 2228-2351]
CAGGTGGCACTTTTCGGGGAAATGTGCGCGGAACCCCTATTTGTTTATTTTTCTAAATACATTCAAATAT
GTATCCGCTCATGAGACAATAACCCTGATAAATGCTTCAATAATATTGAAAAAGGAAGAGTCCTGAGGCG
GAAAGAACCAGCTGTGGAATGTGTGTCAGTTAGGGTGTGGAAAGTCCCCAGGCTCCCCAGCAGGCAGAAG
TATGCAAAGCATGCATCTCAATTAGTCAGCAACCAGGTGTGGAAAGTCCCCAGGCTCCCCAGCAGGCAGA
AGTATGCAAAGCATGCATCTCAATTAGTCAGCAACCATAGTCCCGCCCCTAACTCCGCCCATCCCGCCCC
TAACTCCGCCCAGTTCCGCCCATTCTCCGCCCCATGGCTGACTAATTTTTTTTATTTATGCAGAGGCCGA
GGCCGCCTCGGCCTCTGAGCTATTCCAGAAGTAGTGAGGAGGCTTTTTTGGAGGCCTAGGCTTTTGCAAA
GATCGATCAAGAGACAGGATGAGGATCGTTTCGCATGATTGAACAAGATGGATTGCACGCAGGTTCTCCG
GCCGCTTGGGTGGAGAGGCTATTCGGCTATGACTGGGCACAACAGACAATCGGCTGCTCTGATGCCGCCG
TGTTCCGGCTGTCAGCGCAGGGGCGCCCGGTTCTTTTTGTCAAGACCGACCTGTCCGGTGCCCTGAATGA
ACTGCAAGACGAGGCAGCGCGGCTATCGTGGCTGGCCACGACGGGCGTTCCTTGCGCAGCTGTGCTCGAC
GTTGTCACTGAAGCGGGAAGGGACTGGCTGCTATTGGGCGAAGTGCCGGGGCAGGATCTCCTGTCATCTC
ACCTTGCTCCTGCCGAGAAAGTATCCATCATGGCTGATGCAATGCGGCGGCTGCATACGCTTGATCCGGC
TACCTGCCCATTCGACCACCAAGCGAAACATCGCATCGAGCGAGCACGTACTCGGATGGAAGCCGGTCTT
GTCGATCAGGATGATCTGGACGAAGAGCATCAGGGGCTCGCGCCAGCCGAACTGTTCGCCAGGCTCAAGG
CGAGCATGCCCGACGGCGAGGATCTCGTCGTGACCCATGGCGATGCCTGCTTGCCGAATATCATGGTGGA
AAATGGCCGCTTTTCTGGATTCATCGACTGTGGCCGGCTGGGTGTGGCGGACCGCTATCAGGACATAGCG
TTGGCTACCCGTGATATTGCTGAAGAGCTTGGCGGCGAATGGGCTGACCGCTTCCTCGTGCTTTACGGTA
TCGCCGCTCCCGATTCGCAGCGCATCGCCTTCTATCGCCTTCTTGACGAGTTCTTCTGAGCGGGACTCTG
GGGTTCGAAATGACCGACCAAGCGACGCCCAACCTGCCATCACGAGATTTCGATTCCACCGCCGCCTTCT
ATGAAAGGTTGGGCTTCGGAATCGTTTTCCGGGACGCCGGCTGGATGATCCTCCAGCGCGGGGATCTCAT
GCTGGAGTTCTTCGCCCACCCTAGGGGGAGGCTAACTGAAACACGGAAGGAGACAATACCGGAAGGAACC
CGCGCTATGACGGCAATAAAAAGACAGAATAAAACGCACGGTGTTGGGTCGTTTGTTCATAAACGCGGGG
TTCGGTCCCAGGGCTGGCACTCTGTCGATACCCCACCGAGACCCCATTGGGGCCAATACGCCCGCGTTTC
TTCCTTTTCCCCACCCCACCCCCCAAGTTCGGGTGAAGGCCCAGGGCTCGCAGCCAACGTCGGGGCGGCA
GGCCCTGCCATAGCCTCAGGTTACTCATATATACTTTAGATTGATTTAAAACTTCATTTTTAATTTAAAA
GGATCTAGGTGAAGATCCTTTTTGATAATCTCATGACCAAAATCCCTTAACGTGAGTTTTCGTTCCACTG
AGCGTCAGACCCCGTAGAAAAGATCAAAGGATCTTCTTGAGATCCTTTTTTTCTGCGCGTAATCTGCTGC
TTGCAAACAAAAAAACCACCGCTACCAGCGGTGGTTTGTTTGCCGGATCAAGAGCTACCAACTCTTTTTC
CGAAGGTAACTGGCTTCAGCAGAGCGCAGATACCAAATACTGTTCTTCTAGTGTAGCCGTAGTTAGGCCA
CCACTTCAAGAACTCTGTAGCACCGCCTACATACCTCGCTCTGCTAATCCTGTTACCAGTGGCTGCTGCC
AGTGGCGATAAGTCGTGTCTTACCGGGTTGGACTCAAGACGATAGTTACCGGATAAGGCGCAGCGGTCGG
GCTGAACGGGGGGTTCGTGCACACAGCCCAGCTTGGAGCGAACGACCTACACCGAACTGAGATACCTACA
GCGTGAGCTATGAGAAAGCGCCACGCTTCCCGAAGGGAGAAAGGCGGACAGGTATCCGGTAAGCGGCAGG
GTCGGAACAGGAGAGCGCACGAGGGAGCTTCCAGGGGGAAACGCCTGGTATCTTTATAGTCCTGTCGGGT
TTCGCCACCTCTGACTTGAGCGTCGATTTTTGTGATGCTCGTCAGGGGGGCGGAGCCTATGGAAAAACGC
CAGCAACGCGGCCTTTTTACGGTTCCTGGCCTTTTGCTGGCCTTTTGCTCACATGTTCTTTCCTGCGTTA
TCCCCTGATTCTGTGGATAACCGTATTACCGCCATGCATTAGTTATTAATAGTAATCAATTACGGGGTCA
TTAGTTCATAGCCCATATATGGAGTTCCG
